>Addgene plasmid #81252 | Construct 13 - CMVp_U6p_27nt1_GFP(+3)_RFP(+2) | depositor full sequence | sequence record 155357 | Construct 13 - CMVp_U6p_27nt1_GFP(+3)_RFP(+2) sequence 10711 bps
GTCGACGGATCGGGAGATCTCCCGATCCCCTATGGTGCACTCTCAGTACAATCTGCTCTGATGCCGCATA
GTTAAGCCAGTATCTGCTCCCTGCTTGTGTGTTGGAGGTCGCTGAGTAGTGCGCGAGCAAAATTTAAGCT
ACAACAAGGCAAGGCTTGACCGACAATTGCATGAAGAATCTGCTTAGGGTTAGGCGTTTTGCGCTGCTTC
GCGATGTACGGGCCAGATATACGCGTTGACATTGATTATTGACTAGTTATTAATAGTAATCAATTACGGG
GTCATTAGTTCATAGCCCATATATGGAGTTCCGCGTTACATAACTTACGGTAAATGGCCCGCCTGGCTGA
CCGCCCAACGACCCCCGCCCATTGACGTCAATAATGACGTATGTTCCCATAGTAACGCCAATAGGGACTT
TCCATTGACGTCAATGGGTGGAGTATTTACGGTAAACTGCCCACTTGGCAGTACATCAAGTGTATCATAT
GCCAAGTACGCCCCCTATTGACGTCAATGACGGTAAATGGCCCGCCTGGCATTATGCCCAGTACATGACC
TTATGGGACTTTCCTACTTGGCAGTACATCTACGTATTAGTCATCGCTATTACCATGGTGATGCGGTTTT
GGCAGTACATCAATGGGCGTGGATAGCGGTTTGACTCACGGGGATTTCCAAGTCTCCACCCCATTGACGT
CAATGGGAGTTTGTTTTGGCACCAAAATCAACGGGACTTTCCAAAATGTCGTAACAACTCCGCCCCATTG
ACGCAAATGGGCGGTAGGCGTGTACGGTGGGAGGTCTATATAAGCAGCGCGTTTTGCCTGTACTGGGTCT
CTCTGGTTAGACCAGATCTGAGCCTGGGAGCTCTCTGGCTAACTAGGGAACCCACTGCTTAAGCCTCAAT
AAAGCTTGCCTTGAGTGCTTCAAGTAGTGTGTGCCCGTCTGTTGTGTGACTCTGGTAACTAGAGATCCCT
CAGACCCTTTTAGTCAGTGTGGAAAATCTCTAGCAGTGGCGCCCGAACAGGGACTTGAAAGCGAAAGGGA
AACCAGAGGAGCTCTCTCGACGCAGGACTCGGCTTGCTGAAGCGCGCACGGCAAGAGGCGAGGGGCGGCG
ACTGGTGAGTACGCCAAAAATTTTGACTAGCGGAGGCTAGAAGGAGAGAGATGGGTGCGAGAGCGTCAGT
ATTAAGCGGGGGAGAATTAGATCGCGATGGGAAAAAATTCGGTTAAGGCCAGGGGGAAAGAAAAAATATA
AATTAAAACATATAGTATGGGCAAGCAGGGAGCTAGAACGATTCGCAGTTAATCCTGGCCTGTTAGAAAC
ATCAGAAGGCTGTAGACAAATACTGGGACAGCTACAACCATCCCTTCAGACAGGATCAGAAGAACTTAGA
TCATTATATAATACAGTAGCAACCCTCTATTGTGTGCATCAAAGGATAGAGATAAAAGACACCAAGGAAG
CTTTAGACAAGATAGAGGAAGAGCAAAACAAAAGTAAGACCACCGCACAGCAAGCGGCCGCTGATCTTCA
GACCTGGAGGAGGAGATATGAGGGACAATTGGAGAAGTGAATTATATAAATATAAAGTAGTAAAAATTGA
ACCATTAGGAGTAGCACCCACCAAGGCAAAGAGAAGAGTGGTGCAGAGAGAAAAAAGAGCAGTGGGAATA
GGAGCTTTGTTCCTTGGGTTCTTGGGAGCAGCAGGAAGCACTATGGGCGCAGCGTCAATGACGCTGACGG
TACAGGCCAGACAATTATTGTCTGGTATAGTGCAGCAGCAGAACAATTTGCTGAGGGCTATTGAGGCGCA
ACAGCATCTGTTGCAACTCACAGTCTGGGGCATCAAGCAGCTCCAGGCAAGAATCCTGGCTGTGGAAAGA
TACCTAAAGGATCAACAGCTCCTGGGGATTTGGGGTTGCTCTGGAAAACTCATTTGCACCACTGCTGTGC
CTTGGAATGCTAGTTGGAGTAATAAATCTCTGGAACAGATTTGGAATCACACGACCTGGATGGAGTGGGA
CAGAGAAATTAACAATTACACAAGCTTAATACACTCCTTAATTGAAGAATCGCAAAACCAGCAAGAAAAG
AATGAACAAGAATTATTGGAATTAGATAAATGGGCAAGTTTGTGGAATTGGTTTAACATAACAAATTGGC
TGTGGTATATAAAATTATTCATAATGATAGTAGGAGGCTTGGTAGGTTTAAGAATAGTTTTTGCTGTACT
TTCTATAGTGAATAGAGTTAGGCAGGGATATTCACCATTATCGTTTCAGACCCACCTCCCAACCCCGAGG
GGACCCGACAGGCCCGAAGGAATAGAAGAAGAAGGTGGAGAGAGAGACAGAGACAGATCCATTCGATTAG
TGAACGGATCGGCACTGCGTGCGCCAATTCTGCAGACAAATGGCAGTATTCATCCACAATTTTAAAAGAA
AAGGGGGGATTGGGGGGTACAGTGCAGGGGAAAGAATAGTAGACATAATAGCAACAGACATACAAACTAA
AGAATTACAAAAACAAATTACAAAAATTCAAAATTTTCGGGTTTATTACAGGGACAGCAGAGATCCAGTT
TGGTTAATTAATAGTTATTAATAGTAATCAATTACGGGGTCATTAGTTCATAGCCCATATATGGAGTTCC
GCGTTACATAACTTACGGTAAATGGCCCGCCTGGCTGACCGCCCAACGACCCCCGCCCATTGACGTCAAT
AATGACGTATGTTCCCATAGTAACGCCAATAGGGACTTTCCATTGACGTCAATGGGTGGAGTATTTACGG
TAAACTGCCCACTTGGCAGTACATCAAGTGTATCATATGCCAAGTACGCCCCCTATTGACGTCAATGACG
GTAAATGGCCCGCCTGGCATTATGCCCAGTACATGACCTTATGGGACTTTCCTACTTGGCAGTACATCTA
CGTATTAGTCATCGCTATTACCATGGTGATGCGGTTTTGGCAGTACATCAATGGGCGTGGATAGCGGTTT
GACTCACGGGGATTTCCAAGTCTCCACCCCATTGACGTCAATGGGAGTTTGTTTTGGCACCAAAATCAAC
GGGACTTTCCAAAATGTCGTAACAACTCCGCCCCATTGACGCAAATGGGCGGTAGGCGTGTACGGTGGGA
GGTCTATATAAGCAGAGCTGGTTTAGTGAACCGTCAGATCCTCTAGAGGATCCCCGGGTACCGGTCGCCA
CCATGCCGAAAAGTGCCACCTTGTACAAAAAAGCAGGCTTTAAAGGAACCAATTCAGTCGACTGGATCCG
GTACCAAGGTCGGGCAGGAAGAGGGCCTATTTCCCATGATTCCTTCATATTTGCATATACGATACAAGGC
TGTTCGAGAGATAATTTGAATTTATTTGACTGTAAACACAAAGATATTAGTACAAAATACGTGACGTCGA
AAGTAATAATTTCTTGGGTAGTTTGCAGTTTTAAAATTATGTTTTTAAATGGACTATCATATGCTTACCG
TAACTTGAAAGTATTTCGATTTCTTGGCTTTATATATCTTGTGGAAAGGACGAAACACCGATTCATCTCA
TCTATCAGAAACAACAGGGTTGGAGCAAGAAATTGCAAGTCAACCTAAGGCTAGTCCGTTATCAACTTGC
AAAAGTGGCACCGAGTCGGTGCTTTTTTACCGGAAGCGGAGCTACTCACTTCAGCCTGCTGAAGCAGGCT
GGAGACGTGGAGGAGAACCCTGGACCTGTGAGCAAGGGCGAGGAGCTGTTCACCGGGGTGGTGCCCATCC
TGGTCGAGCTGGACGGCGACGTAAACGGCCACAAGTTCAGCGTGTCCGGCGAGGGCGAGGGCGATGCCAC
CTACGGCAAGCTGACCCTGAAGTTCATCTGCACCACCGGCAAGCTGCCCGTGCCCTGGCCCACCCTCGTG
ACCACCCTGACCTACGGCGTGCAGTGCTTCAGCCGCTACCCCGACCACATGAAGCAGCACGACTTCTTCA
AGTCCGCCATGCCCGAAGGCTACGTCCAGGAGCGCACCATCTTCTTCAAGGACGACGGCAACTACAAGAC
CCGCGCCGAGGTGAAGTTCGAGGGCGACACCCTGGTGAACCGCATCGAGCTGAAGGGCATCGACTTCAAG
GAGGACGGCAACATCCTGGGGCACAAGCTGGAGTACAACTACAACAGCCACAACGTCTATATCATGGCCG
ACAAGCAGAAGAACGGCATCAAGGTGAACTTCAAGATCCGCCACAACATCGAGGACGGCAGCGTGCAGCT
CGCCGACCACTACCAGCAGAACACCCCCATCGGCGACGGCCCCGTGCTGCTGCCCGACAACCACTACCTG
AGCACCCAGTCCGCCCTGAGCAAAGACCCCAACGAGAAGCGCGATCACATGGTCCTGCTGGAGTTCGTGA
CCGCCGCCGGGATCACTCTCGGCATGGACGAGCTGTACAAGTAAGGCCGGCCAGCCACGGCTTCCCCCCT
GAGGTGGCCGCTCAGGACGATGGCACCCTGCCCATGAGCTGCGCCCAGGAGAGCGGCATGGACAGGCACC
CCGCCGCTTGCGCCAGCGCTAGGATCAACGTGGGTGAGGGCAGAGGAAGTCTTCTAACATGCGGTGACGT
GGAGGAGAATCCGGGCCCTGTGAGCAAGGGCGAGGAGGATAACTCCGCCATCATCAAGGAGTTCCTGCGC
TTCAAGGTGCACATGGAGGGCTCCGTGAACGGCCACGAGTTCGAGATCGAGGGCGAGGGCGAGGGCCGCC
CCTACGAGGGCACCCAGACCGCCAAGCTGAAGGTGACCAAGGGTGGCCCCCTGCCCTTCGCCTGGGACAT
CCTGTCCCCTCAGTTCATGTACGGCTCCAAGGCCTACGTGAAGCACCCCGCCGACATCCCCGACTACTTG
AAGCTGTCCTTCCCCGAGGGCTTCAAGTGGGAGCGCGTGATGAACTTCGAGGACGGCGGCGTGGTGACCG
TGACCCAGGACTCCTCTCTGCAGGACGGCGAGTTCATCTACAAGGTGAAGCTGCGCGGCACCAACTTCCC
CTCCGACGGCCCCGTAATGCAGAAGAAGACCATGGGCTGGGAGGCCTCCTCCGAGCGGATGTACCCCGAG
GACGGCGCCCTGAAGGGCGAGATCAAGCAGAGGCTGAAGCTGAAGGACGGCGGCCACTACGACGCTGAGG
TCAAGACCACCTACAAGGCCAAGAAGCCCGTGCAGCTGCCCGGCGCCTACAACGTCAACATCAAGTTGGA
CATCACCTCCCACAACGAGGACTACACCATCGTGGAACAGTACGAACGCGCCGAGGGCCGCCACTCCACC
GGCGGCATGGACGAGCTGTACAAGTGAATGCATTAGTCCGGACTGATTCTAGCTGCAGGAATTCGATATC
AAGCTTATCGATAATCAACCTCTGGATTACAAAATTTGTGAAAGATTGACTGGTATTCTTAACTATGTTG
CTCCTTTTACGCTATGTGGATACGCTGCTTTAATGCCTTTGTATCATGCTATTGCTTCCCGTATGGCTTT
CATTTTCTCCTCCTTGTATAAATCCTGGTTGCTGTCTCTTTATGAGGAGTTGTGGCCCGTTGTCAGGCAA
CGTGGCGTGGTGTGCACTGTGTTTGCTGACGCAACCCCCACTGGTTGGGGCATTGCCACCACCTGTCAGC
TCCTTTCCGGGACTTTCGCTTTCCCCCTCCCTATTGCCACGGCGGAACTCATCGCCGCCTGCCTTGCCCG
CTGCTGGACAGGGGCTCGGCTGTTGGGCACTGACAATTCCGTGGTGTTGTCGGGGAAATCATCGTCCTTT
CCTTGGCTGCTCGCCTGTGTTGCCACCTGGATTCTGCGCGGGACGTCCTTCTGCTACGTCCCTTCGGCCC
TCAATCCAGCGGACCTTCCTTCCCGCGGCCTGCTGCCGGCTCTGCGGCCTCTTCCGCGTCTTCGCCTTCG
CCCTCAGACGAGTCGGATCTCCCTTTGGGCCGCCTCCCCGCATCGATACCGTCGACCTCGAGACCTAGAA
AAACATGGAGCAATCACAAGTAGCAATACAGCAGCTACCAATGCTGATTGTGCCTGGCTAGAAGCACAAG
AGGAGGAGGAGGTGGGTTTTCCAGTCACACCTCAGGTACCTTTAAGACCAATGACTTACAAGGCAGCTGT
AGATCTTAGCCACTTTTTAAAAGAAAAGGGGGGACTGGAAGGGCTAATTCACTCCCAACGAAGACAAGAT
ATCCTTGATCTGTGGATCTACCACACACAAGGCTACTTCCCTGATTGGCAGAACTACACACCAGGGCCAG
GGATCAGATATCCACTGACCTTTGGATGGTGCTACAAGCTAGTACCAGTTGAGCAAGAGAAGGTAGAAGA
AGCCAATGAAGGAGAGAACACCCGCTTGTTACACCCTGTGAGCCTGCATGGGATGGATGACCCGGAGAGA
GAAGTATTAGAGTGGAGGTTTGACAGCCGCCTAGCATTTCATCACATGGCCCGAGAGCTGCATCCGGACT
GTACTGGGTCTCTCTGGTTAGACCAGATCTGAGCCTGGGAGCTCTCTGGCTAACTAGGGAACCCACTGCT
TAAGCCTCAATAAAGCTTGCCTTGAGTGCTTCAAGTAGTGTGTGCCCGTCTGTTGTGTGACTCTGGTAAC
TAGAGATCCCTCAGACCCTTTTAGTCAGTGTGGAAAATCTCTAGCAGGGCCCGTTTAAACCCGCTGATCA
GCCTCGACTGTGCCTTCTAGTTGCCAGCCATCTGTTGTTTGCCCCTCCCCCGTGCCTTCCTTGACCCTGG
AAGGTGCCACTCCCACTGTCCTTTCCTAATAAAATGAGGAAATTGCATCGCATTGTCTGAGTAGGTGTCA
TTCTATTCTGGGGGGTGGGGTGGGGCAGGACAGCAAGGGGGAGGATTGGGAAGACAATAGCAGGCATGCT
GGGGATGCGGTGGGCTCTATGGCTTCTGAGGCGGAAAGAACCAGCTGGGGCTCTAGGGGGTATCCCC
[124 nt withheld, positions 6998-7121]
C
[91 nt withheld, positions 7123-7213]
A
[49 nt withheld, positions 7215-7263]
CCTTTGACGTTGGAGTCCACGTTCTTT
[37 nt withheld, positions 7291-7327]
ACCCTATCTCGGTCTATTCTTTTGATTTATAAGGGATTTTGCCGATTTCGGCCTATTGGTTAAAAAATGA
GCTGATTTAACAAAAATTTAACGCGAATTAATTCTGTGGAATGTGTGTCAGTTAGGGTGTGGAAAGTCCC
CAGGCTCCCCAGCAGGCAGAAGTATGCAAAGCATGCATCTCAATTAGTCAGCAACCAGGTGTGGAAAGTC
CCCAGGCTCCCCAGCAGGCAGAAGTATGCAAAGCATGCATCTCAATTAGTCAGCAACCATAGTCCCGCCC
CTAACTCCGCCCATCCCGCCCCTAACTCCGCCCAGTTCCGCCCATTCTCCGCCCCATGGCTGACTAATTT
TTTTTATTTATGCAGAGGCCGAGGCCGCCTCTGCCTCTGAGCTATTCCAGAAGTAGTGAGGAGGCTTTTT
TGGAGGCCTAGGCTTTTGCAAAAAGCTCCCGGGAGCTTGTATATCCATTTTCGGATCTGATCAGCACGTG
TTGACAATTAATCATCGGCATAGTATATCGGCATAGTATAATACGACAAGGTGAGGAACTAAACCATGGC
CAAGTTGACCAGTGCCGTTCCGGTGCTCACCGCGCGCGACGTCGCCGGAGCGGTCGAGTTCTGGACCGAC
CGGCTCGGGTTCTCCCGGGACTTCGTGGAGGACGACTTCGCCGGTGTGGTCCGGGACGACGTGACCCTGT
TCATCAGCGCGGTCCAGGACCAGGTGGTGCCGGACAACACCCTGGCCTGGGTGTGGGTGCGCGGCCTGGA
CGAGCTGTACGCCGAGTGGTCGGAGGTCGTGTCCACGAACTTCCGGGACGCCTCCGGGCCGGCCATGACC
GAGATCGGCGAGCAGCCGTGGGGGCGGGAGTTCGCCCTGCGCGACCCGGCCGGCAACTGCGTGCACTTCG
TGGCCGAGGAGCAGGACTGACACGTGCTACGAGATTTCGATTCCACCGCCGCCTTCTATGAAAGGTTGGG
CTTCGGAATCGTTTTCCGGGACGCCGGCTGGATGATCCTCCAGCGCGGGGATCTCATGCTGGAGTTCTTC
GCCCACCCCAACTTGTTTATTGCAGCTTATAATGGTTACAAATAAAGCAATAGCATCACAAATTTCACAA
ATAAAGCATTTTTTTCACTGCATTCTAGTTGTGGTTTGTCCAAACTCATCAATGTATCTTATCATGTCTG
TATACCGTCGACCTCTAGCTAGAGCTTGGCGTAATCATGGTCATAGCTGTTTCCTGTGTGAAATTGTTAT
CCGCTCACAATTCCACACAACATACGAGCCGGAAGCATAAAGTGTAAAGCCTGGGGTGCCTAATGAGTGA
GCTAACTCACATTAATTGCGTTGCGCTCACTGCCCGCTTTCCAGTCGGGAAACCTGTCGTGCCAGCTGCA
TTAATGAATCGGCCAACGCGCGGGGAGAGGCGGTTTGCGTATTGGGCGCTCTTCCGCTTCCTCGCTCACT
GACTCGCTGCGCTCGGTCGTTCGGCTGCGGCGAGCGGTATCAGCTCACTCAAAGGCGGTAATACGGTTAT
CCACAGAATCAGGGGATAACGCAGGAAAGAACATGTGAGCAAAAGGCCAGCAAAAGGCCAGGAACCGTAA
AAAGGCCGCGTTGCTGGCGTTTTTCCATAGGCTCCGCCCCCCTGACGAGCATCACAAAAATCGACGCTCA
AGTCAGAGGTGGCGAAACCCGACAGGACTATAAAGATACCAGGCGTTTCCCCCTGGAAGCTCCCTCGTGC
GCTCTCCTGTTCCGACCCTGCCGCTTACCGGATACCTGTCCGCCTTTCTCCCTTCGGGAAGCGTGGCGCT
TTCTCATAGCTCACGCTGTAGGTATCTCAGTTCGGTGTAGGTCGTTCGCTCCAAGCTGGGCTGTGTGCAC
GAACCCCCCGTTCAGCCCGACCGCTGCGCCTTATCCGGTAACTATCGTCTTGAGTCCAACCCGGTAAGAC
ACGACTTATCGCCACTGGCAGCAGCCACTGGTAACAGGATTAGCAGAGCGAGGTATGTAGGCGGTGCTAC
AGAGTTCTTGAAGTGGTGGCCTAACTACGGCTACACTAGAAGAACAGTATTTGGTATCTGCGCTCTGCTG
AAGCCAGTTACCTTCGGAAAAAGAGTTGGTAGCTCTTGATCCGGCAAACAAACCACCGCTGGTAGCGGTG
GTTTTTTTGTTTGCAAGCAGCAGATTACGCGCAGAAAAAAAGGATCTCAAGAAGATCCTTTGATCTTTTC
TACGGGGTCTGACGCTCAGTGGAACGAAAACTCACGTTAAGGGATTTTGGTCATGAGATTATCAAAAAGG
ATCTTCACCTAGATCCTTTTAAATTAAAAATGAAGTTTTAAATCAATCTAAAGTATATATGAGTAAACTT
GGTCTGACAGTTACCAATGCTTAATCAGTGAGGCACCTATCTCAGCGATCTGTCTATTTCGTTCATCCAT
AGTTGCCTGACTCCCCGTCGTGTAGATAACTACGATACGGGAGGGCTTACCATCTGGCCCCAGTGCTGCA
ATGATACCGCGAGACCCACGCTCACCGGCTCCAGATTTATCAGCAATAAACCAGCCAGCCGGAAGGGCCG
AGCGCAGAAGTGGTCCTGCAACTTTATCCGCCTCCATCCAGTCTATTAATTGTTGCCGGGAAGCTAGAGT
AAGTAGTTCGCCAGTTAATAGTTTGCGCAACGTTGTTGCCATTGCTACAGGCATCGTGGTGTCACGCTCG
TCGTTTGGTATGGCTTCATTCAGCTCCGGTTCCCAACGATCAAGGCGAGTTACATGATCCCCCATGTTGT
GCAAAAAAGCGGTTAGCTCCTTCGGTCCTCCGATCGTTGTCAGAAGTAAGTTGGCCGCAGTGTTATCACT
CATGGTTATGGCAGCACTGCATAATTCTCTTACTGTCATGCCATCCGTAAGATGCTTTTCTGTGACTGGT
GAGTACTCAACCAAGTCATTCTGAGAATAGTGTATGCGGCGACCGAGTTGCTCTTGCCCGGCGTCAATAC
GGGATAATACCGCGCCACATAGCAGAACTTTAAAAGTGCTCATCATTGGAAAACGTTCTTCGGGGCGAAA
ACTCTCAAGGATCTTACCGCTGTTGAGATCCAGTTCGATGTAACCCACTCGTGCACCCAACTGATCTTCA
GCATCTTTTACTTTCACCAGCGTTTCTGGGTGAGCAAAAACAGGAAGGCAAAATGCCGCAAAAAAGGGAA
TAAGGGCGACACGGAAATGTTGAATACTCATACTCTTCCTTTTTCAATATTATTGAAGCATTTATCAGGG
TTATTGTCTCATGAGCGGATACATATTTGAATGTATTTAGAAAAATAAACAAATAGGGGTTCCGCGCACA
TTTCCCCGAAAAGTGCCACCTGAC
Features (pLannotate 1.2.2; 36 found; start..end, strand, type, name):
     31..83      -  misc_feature   bom (fragment): basis of mobility region from pBR322
    238..617     +  enhancer       CMV enhancer: human cytomegalovirus immediate early enhancer
    618..817     +  promoter       CMV promoter: human cytomegalovirus (CMV) immediate early promoter
    835..1015    +  LTR            5' LTR (truncated): truncated 5' long terminal repeat (LTR) from HIV-1
   1062..1187    +  misc_feature   HIV-1 Ψ: packaging signal of human immunodeficiency virus type 1
   1171..1534    +  CDS            HIV-1 gag (fragment): gag protein from human immunodeficiency virus 1; gag
   1680..1913    +  misc_feature   RRE: The Rev response element (RRE) of HIV-1 allows for Rev-dependent mRNA export from the nucleus to the cytoplasm.
   2290..2390    +  CDS            Rev (fragment): human immunodeficiency virus 1 (HIV-1) Rev protein; rev; enhances nuclear export of unspliced and incompletely spliced viral mRNAs
   2440..2557    +  misc_feature   cPPT/CTS: central polypurine tract and central termination sequence of HIV-1
   2662..2965    +  enhancer       CMV enhancer: human cytomegalovirus immediate early enhancer
   2966..3169    +  promoter       CMV promoter: human cytomegalovirus (CMV) immediate early promoter
   3191..3213    -  misc_feature   MCS (fragment): pUC18/19 multiple cloning site
   3241..3259    +  protein_bind   attB1 (fragment): mutant version of attB; recombination site for the Gateway® BP reaction BP Clonase™
   3311..3551    +  promoter       U6 promoter: RNA polymerase III promoter for human U6 snRNA
   3616..3662    +  misc_RNA       tracrRNA (fragment): trans-activating CRISPR RNA for the Streptococcus pyogenes CRISPR/Cas9 system
   3738..4543    +  CDS            d1EGFP (fragment): EGFP destabilized by fusion to a mutated version of residues 422-461 of mouse ornithine decarboxylase, giving an in vivo half-life of ~1 hour mammalian codon-optimized
   4640..5345    +  CDS            mCherry (fragment): monomeric derivative of DsRed fluorescent protein (Shaner et al., 2004) mammalian codon-optimized
   5372..5403    +  misc_feature   MCS (fragment): pBluescript multiple cloning site
   5403..5991    +  misc_feature   WPRE: woodchuck hepatitis virus posttranscriptional regulatory element
   5928..6509    +  CDS            nef (fragment): NEF_HV1H2 - Experimental evidence at protein level: Swiss-Prot protein existence level 1. Extracellular Nef protein targets CD4(+) T-lymphocytes for apoptosis by interacting with CXCR4 surface receptors. From Human immunodeficiency virus type 1 group M subtype B (isolate HXB2) (HIV-1).
   6516..6696    +  LTR            5' LTR (truncated): truncated 5' long terminal repeat (LTR) from HIV-1
   6728..6952    +  polyA_signal   bGH poly(A) signal: bovine growth hormone polyadenylation signal
   6956..6977    +  promoter       SV40 promoter (fragment): SV40 enhancer and early promoter
   6998..7426    +  rep_origin     f1 ori (sequence partly withheld): f1 bacteriophage origin of replication; arrow indicates direction of (+) strand synthesis
   7440..7769    +  promoter       SV40 promoter: SV40 enhancer and early promoter
   7817..7864    +  promoter       EM7 promoter: synthetic bacterial promoter&nbsp
   7883..8257    +  CDS            BleoR: antibiotic-binding protein; Sh ble from Streptoalloteichus hindustanus; confers resistance to bleomycin, phleomycin, and Zeocin™
   8267..8392    +  CDS            ble (fragment): BLE_KLEPN - Experimental evidence at protein level: Swiss-Prot protein existence level 1. Binding protein with a strong affinity to the bleomycin family of antibiotics. Binds to CL990; an antimitotic-antibiotic compound. From Klebsiella pneumoniae.
   8387..8508    +  polyA_signal   SV40 poly(A) signal: SV40 polyadenylation signal
   8579..8601    -  protein_bind   lac operator (fragment): The lac repressor binds to the lac operator to inhibit transcription in E. coli. This inhibition can be relieved by adding lactose or isopropyl-β-D-thiogalactopyranoside (IPTG). lac repressor encoded by lacI
   8605..8635    -  promoter       lac promoter: promoter for the E. coli lac operon
   8650..8671    -  protein_bind   CAP binding site: CAP binding activates transcription in the presence of cAMP. E. coli catabolite activator protein
   8684..8776    -  CDS            lacI (fragment): lac repressor; lacI; The lac repressor binds to the lac operator to inhibit transcription in E. coli. This inhibition can be relieved by adding lactose or isopropyl-β-D-thiogalactopyranoside (IPTG).
   8959..9547    -  rep_origin     ori: high-copy-number ColE1/pMB1/pBR322/pUC origin of replication
   9718..10578   -  CDS            AmpR: β-lactamase; bla; confers resistance to ampicillin, carbenicillin, and related antibiotics
  10579..10683   -  promoter       AmpR promoter: bla
