[The description below was written by a language model from this plasmid's Addgene catalogue record and pLannotate feature annotations shown in this document.]
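Description:
Construct 13 - CMVp_U6p_27nt1_GFP(+3)_RFP(+2) is a 10.7 kb HIV-1-based lentiviral transfer plasmid for mammalian expression and synthetic biology work, carrying a mutation-based toggling reporter. It is maintained in E. coli through a high-copy ColE1/pUC-type origin with ampicillin resistance (AmpR under its own bla promoter). It also contains an f1 origin and, outside the viral region, an SV40/EM7-driven BleoR cassette with an SV40 poly(A) signal that could provide Zeocin-type selection. The viral genome is transcribed from a CMV enhancer/promoter fused to a truncated 5' LTR. This is followed by the Ψ packaging signal with a gag fragment, the RRE for Rev-dependent export, and the cPPT/CTS. Downstream of the payload lie a WPRE, a 3' LTR region and a bGH poly(A) signal. Packaging functions are not encoded, so they must be supplied in trans.

The payload begins with an internal CMV enhancer/promoter. It is followed by a region annotated as a human U6 promoter and a partial S. pyogenes guide RNA scaffold (tracrRNA fragment), and then by a destabilized EGFP-like coding sequence and an mCherry coding sequence in tandem. The name suggests that a 27-nt guide-type target element ("27nt1") sits upstream of the reporters, with GFP and RFP placed in different reading frames (+3 and +2). In that arrangement, insertions or deletions introduced at the target would shift the frame and change which fluorescent protein is produced. The record itself does not spell out this mechanism or the exact frame logic. The associated work concerns continuous genetic recording with self-targeting CRISPR-Cas in human cells. This fits use of the construct as a stably integrated fluorescent readout of mutations accumulating at a Cas9-targeted locus.
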