Addgene plasmid #81252: Construct 13 - CMVp_U6p_27nt1_GFP(+3)_RFP(+2)
Purpose: Mutation based toggling reporter (MTBR)
Depositing lab: Timothy Lu. Depositing organization: Massachusetts Institute of Technology. Publication: Continuous genetic recording with self-targeting CRISPR-Cas in human cells. Perli SD, Cui CH, Lu TK. Science. 2016 Aug 18. pii: aag0511. 10.1126/science.aag0511 PubMed 27540006.
Backbone
  Vector backbone: Lentiviral
  Total vector size (bp): 10711
  Vector type: Mammalian Expression, Lentiviral, Synthetic Biology
Growth in bacteria
  Bacterial resistance: Ampicillin, 100 μg/mL
  Growth temperature: 37°C
  Growth strain: NEB Stable
  Copy number: High Copy
Gene/Insert
  Gene/Insert name: Mutation Based Toggling Reporter (MBTR)
  Species: H. sapiens (human)
Terms and licenses: Academic/Nonprofit Terms; Industry Terms: Not Available to Industry
How to cite: Construct 13 - CMVp_U6p_27nt1_GFP(+3)_RFP(+2) was a gift from Timothy Lu (Addgene plasmid # 81252 ; http://n2t.net/addgene:81252 ; RRID:Addgene_81252)
