>Addgene plasmid #81252 | Construct 13 - CMVp_U6p_27nt1_GFP(+3)_RFP(+2) | addgene partial sequence | sequence record 157811 | EGFP-C 5'-CATGGTCCTGCTGGAGTTCGTG-3'
AGTAAGGCCGGCCAGCCACGGCTTCCCCCCTGAGGTGGCCGCTCAGGACGATGGCACCCTGCCCATGAGC
TGCGCCCAGGAGAGCGGCATGGACAGGCACCCCGCCGCTTGCGCCAGCGCTAGGATCAACGTGGGTGAGG
GCAGAGGAAGTCTTCTAACATGCGGTGACGTGGAGGAGAATCCGGGCCCTGTGAGCAAGGGCGAGGAGGA
TAACTCCGCCATCATCAAGGAGTTCCTGCGCTTCAAGGTGCACATGGAGGGCTCCGTGAACGGCCACGAG
TTCGAGATCGAGGGCGAGGGCGAGGGCCGCCCCTACGAGGGCACCCAGACCGCCAAGCTGAAGGTGACCA
AGGGTGGCCCCCTGCCCTTCGCCTGGGACATCCTGTCCCCTCAGTTCATGTACGGCTCCAAGGCCTACGT
GAAGCACCCCGCCGACATCCCCGACTACTTGAAGCTGTCCTTCCCCGAGGGCTTCAAGTGGGAGCGCGTG
ATGAACTTCGAGGACGGCGGCGTGGTGACCGTGACCCAGGACTCCTCTCTGCAGGACGGCGAGTTCATCT
ACAAGGTGAAGCTGCGCGGCACCAACTTCCCCTCCGACGGCCCCGTAATGCAGAAGAAGACCATGGGCTG
GGAGGCCTCCTCCGAGCGGATGTACCCCGAGGACGGCGCCCTGAAGGGCGAGATCAAGCAGAGGCTGAAG
CTGAAGGACGGCGGCCACTACGACGCTGAGGTCAAGACCACCTACAAGGCCAAGAAGCCCGTGCAGCTGC
CCGGCGCCTACAACGTCAACATCAAGTTGGACATCACCTCCCACAACGAGGACTACACCATCGTGGAACA
GTACGAACGCGCCGAG
