>Addgene plasmid #81252 | Construct 13 - CMVp_U6p_27nt1_GFP(+3)_RFP(+2) | addgene partial sequence | sequence record 159241 | hU6-F 5'-GAGGGCCTATTTCCCATGATT-3'
GAGAGATAATTTGAATTTATTTGACTGTAAACACAAAGATATTAGTACAAAATACGTGACGTCGAAAGTA
ATAATTTCTTGGGTAGTTTGCAGTTTTAAAATTATGTTTTTAAATGGACTATCATATGCTTACCGTAACT
TGAAAGTATTTCGATTTCTTGGCTTTATATATCTTGTGGAAAGGACGAAACACCGATTCATCTCATCTAT
CAGAAACAACAGGGTTGGAGCAAGAAATTGCAAGTCAACCTAAGGCTAGTCCGTTATCAACTTGCAAAAG
TGGCACCGAGTCGGTGCTTTTTTACCGGAAGCGGAGCTACTCACTTCAGCCTGCTGAAGCAGGCTGGAGA
CGTGGAGGAGAACCCTGGACCTGTGAGCAAGGGCGAGGAGCTGTTCACCGGGGTGGTGCCCATCCTGGTC
GAGCTGGACGGCGACGTAAACGGCCACAAGTTCAGCGTGTCCGGCGAGGGCGAGGGCGATGCCACCTACG
GCAAGCTGACCCTGAAGTTCATCTGCACCACCGGCAAGCTGCCCGTGCCCTGGCCCACCCTCGTGACCAC
CCTGACCTACGGCGTGCAGTGCTTCAGCCGCTACCCCGACCACATGAAGCAGCACGACTTCTTCAAGTCC
GCCATGCCCGAAGGCTACGTCCAGGAGCGCACCATCTTCTTCAAGGACGACGGCAACTACAAGACCCGCG
CCGAGGTGAAGTTCGAGGGCGACACCCTGGTGAACCGCATCGAGCTGAAGGGCATCGACTTCAAGGAGGA
CGGCAACATCCTGGGGCACAAGCTGGAGTACAACTACAACAGCCACAACGTCTATATCATGGCCGACAAG
CAGAAGAACGGCATCAAGGTGAACTTCAAGATCCGCCACAACATCGAGGACGGCAGCGTGCAGCTCGCCG
ACCACTACCAGCAGAACACCCCCATCGGCGACGGCCCCGTGCTGCTGCC
